>Addgene plasmid #16128 | pOX-twk43 | addgene partial sequence | sequence record 22834 | T3 5'-GCAATTAACCCTCACTAAAGG-3'
GTTCTTTTTGCAGAGCTCAGAATAAACGCTCAACTTTGGCAGAGCTAGCGTCGACGGTATCGATAAGCTT
GATATCGAATTCCTGCAGCCCGGGGGATCCGGTGGTGGTGCAAATCAAAGAACTGCTCCTCAGTGGATGT
TGCCTTTACTTCTAGGCCTGTACGGAAGTGTTACTTCTGCTCTAAAAGCTGCGGAATTCCTCGAGCACTG
TTGGCCTACTGGCTGAAGCTGATACTGCTATTATTGAAGACTATGAAATGGGGAATTTAGTACCAGGTCT
AAAGAAGAAAAAGTTCGTGACCATCAACGAACTCGAGGAGATATGCGAAATGGGAACATTCAGTGACCGT
TTTGAAAAATTCAAACCTTATCTACTCAACGCGGGTATCGTTCTGTTTGTTGGAATCTATGTATATGCTG
GAGCACTTCTCATTCAATACATCGAAAGAATTCCTGTCAAGGTAGAAGAATCGTTCAGACTTCGACGGAA
CAGTCAAGATGATATGCCAATCATTCCTTTGGACCGCTCAAAAGAATGTGTACTACAAGCTCTTCGAAAA
ATGTCACAAATTTCAAAAGGCAACTGCTCACAACTTCACAACAACGTGAACCTTCTAGAGAACTGCTATG
CGTCAGATCTTCACAAACTAATAACGATTTATGATAGCTC
