[The description below was written by a language model from this plasmid's Addgene catalogue record.]
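Description:
pOX-twk43 is a Xenopus oocyte expression plasmid built on the pOX backbone, which is recorded as about 3.2 kb without insert. It is propagated in E. coli under ampicillin selection; the copy number is listed as unknown, and the record does not name the origin of replication.

The catalogue entry does not explicitly describe the insert: no gene name, species, or insert size is given. The plasmid name suggests that it carries twk-43, and the associated publication concerns how the excitability of individual neurons is tuned, which would fit a member of the TWK family of two-pore-domain potassium channels, but this is an inference from the name rather than a stated fact. The insert was placed by restriction cloning between a 5′ BamHI site and a 3′ SpeI site, both of which remain intact, so the fragment can in principle be excised or exchanged with the same enzymes. T3 and T7 are listed as the 5′ and 3′ sequencing primers, indicating that these phage promoter sequences flank the cloning site. In oocyte expression vectors, such promoters are generally used to transcribe capped RNA in vitro for injection into oocytes, but the record does not say which promoter drives sense transcription, nor whether the backbone supplies untranslated regions or a poly(A) tract to stabilise the message.

Given the vector type, the likely use is heterologous expression of the encoded protein in Xenopus oocytes, a common system for electrophysiological characterisation of ion channels. No feature table accompanies the entry, so tags, reporters, or other elements cannot be confirmed.
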