Addgene plasmid #16128: pOX-twk43
Depositing lab: Larry Salkoff. Depositing organization: Washington University in Saint Louis. Publication: Evolution tunes the excitability of individual neurons. Salkoff L, Butler A, Fawcett G, Kunkel M, McArdle C, Paz-y-Mino G, Nonet M, Walton N, Wang ZW, Yuan A, Wei A. Neuroscience. 2001 . 103(4):853-9. 10.1016/S0306-4522(01)00079-3 PubMed 11301195.
Backbone
  Vector backbone: pOX
  Backbone size w/o insert (bp): 3200
  Vector type: Xenopus Oocyte expression
Growth in bacteria
  Bacterial resistance: Ampicillin, 100 μg/mL
  Growth temperature: 37°C
  Growth strain: DH5alpha
  Copy number: Unknown
Gene/Insert
  Cloning method: Restriction Enzyme; 5′ cloning site BamH1 (not destroyed); 3′ cloning site Spe1 (not destroyed)
  Sequencing primers: 5′ T3; 3′ T7
Terms and licenses: Academic/Nonprofit Terms; Industry Terms: Not Available to Industry
How to cite: pOX-twk43 was a gift from Larry Salkoff (Addgene plasmid # 16128 ; http://n2t.net/addgene:16128 ; RRID:Addgene_16128)
